>Addgene plasmid #250151 | pEGFP-C1_NLS_ K682R_K686R_K694R_K709R (4KR) POLH_deltaGG NEDD8 | addgene full sequence | sequence record 497171 | Addgene NGS Result
TAGTTATTAATAGTAATCAATTACGGGGTCATTAGTTCATAGCCCATATATGGAGTTCCGCGTTACATAA
CTTACGGTAAATGGCCCGCCTGGCTGACCGCCCAACGACCCCCGCCCATTGACGTCAATAATGACGTATG
TTCCCATAGTAACGCCAATAGGGACTTTCCATTGACGTCAATGGGTGGAGTATTTACGGTAAACTGCCCA
CTTGGCAGTACATCAAGTGTATCATATGCCAAGTACGCCCCCTATTGACGTCAATGACGGTAAATGGCCC
GCCTGGCATTATGCCCAGTACATGACCTTATGGGACTTTCCTACTTGGCAGTACATCTACGTATTAGTCA
TCGCTATTACCATGGTGATGCGGTTTTGGCAGTACATCAATGGGCGTGGATAGCGGTTTGACTCACGGGG
ATTTCCAAGTCTCCACCCCATTGACGTCAATGGGAGTTTGTTTTGGCACCAAAATCAACGGGACTTTCCA
AAATGTCGTAACAACTCCGCCCCATTGACGCAAATGGGCGGTAGGCGTGTACGGTGGGAGGTCTATATAA
GCAGAGCTGGTTTAGTGAACCGTCAGATCCGCTAGCGCTACCGGTCGCCACCATGCCAAAGAAGAAGCGA
AAGGTAGCAGATCCAGTGAGCAAGGGCGAGGAGCTGTTCACCGGGGTGGTGCCCATCCTGGTCGAGCTGG
ACGGCGACGTAAACGGCCACAAGTTCAGCGTGTCCGGCGAGGGCGAGGGCGATGCCACCTACGGCAAGCT
GACCCTGAAGTTCATCTGCACCACCGGCAAGCTGCCCGTGCCCTGGCCCACCCTCGTGACCACCCTGACC
TACGGCGTGCAGTGCTTCAGCCGCTACCCCGACCACATGAAGCAGCACGACTTCTTCAAGTCCGCCATGC
CCGAAGGCTACGTCCAGGAGCGCACCATCTTCTTCAAGGACGACGGCAACTACAAGACCCGCGCCGAGGT
GAAGTTCGAGGGCGACACCCTGGTGAACCGCATCGAGCTGAAGGGCATCGACTTCAAGGAGGACGGCAAC
ATCCTGGGGCACAAGCTGGAGTACAACTACAACAGCCACAACGTCTATATCATGGCCGACAAGCAGAAGA
ACGGCATCAAGGTGAACTTCAAGATCCGCCACAACATCGAGGACGGCAGCGTGCAGCTCGCCGACCACTA
CCAGCAGAACACCCCCATCGGCGACGGCCCCGTGCTGCTGCCCGACAACCACTACCTGAGCACCCAGTCC
GCCCTGAGCAAAGACCCCAACGAGAAGCGCGATCACATGGTCCTGCTGGAGTTCGTGACCGCCGCCGGGA
TCACTCTCGGCATGGACGAGCTGTACAAGTCCGGACTCAGATCTCGAGTGGCTACTGGACAGGATCGAGT
GGTTGCTCTCGTGGACATGGACTGTTTTTTTGTTCAAGTGGAGCAGCGGCAAAATCCTCATTTGAGGAAT
AAACCTTGTGCAGTTGTACAGTACAAATCATGGAAGGGTGGTGGAATAATTGCAGTGAGTTATGAAGCTC
GTGCATTTGGAGTCACTAGAAGTATGTGGGCAGATGATGCTAAGAAGTTATGTCCAGATCTTCTACTGGC
ACAAGTTCGTGAGTCCCGTGGGAAAGCTAACCTCACCAAGTACCGGGAAGCCAGTGTTGAAGTGATGGAG
ATAATGTCTCGTTTTGCTGTGATTGAACGTGCCAGCATTGATGAGGCTTACGTAGATCTGACCAGTGCTG
TACAAGAGAGACTACAAAAGCTACAAGGTCAGCCTATCTCGGCAGACTTGTTGCCAAGCACTTACATTGA
AGGGTTGCCCCAAGGCCCTACAACGGCAGAAGAGACTGTTCAGAAAGAGGGGATGCGAAAACAAGGCTTA
TTTCAATGGCTCGATTCTCTTCAGATTGATAACCTCACCTCTCCAGACCTGCAGCTCACCGTGGGAGCAG
TGATTGTGGAGGAAATGAGAGCAGCCATAGAGAGGGAGACTGGTTTTCAGTGTTCAGCTGGAATTTCACA
CAATAAGGTCCTGGCAAAACTGGCCTGTGGACTAAACAAGCCCAACCGCCAAACCCTGGTTTCACATGGG
TCAGTCCCACAGCTCTTCAGCCAAATGCCCATTCGCAAAATCCGTAGTCTTGGAGGAAAGCTAGGGGCCT
CTGTCATTGAGATCCTAGGGATAGAATACATGGGTGAACTGACCCAGTTCACTGAATCCCAGCTCCAGAG
TCATTTTGGGGAGAAGAATGGGTCTTGGCTATATGCCATGTGCCGAGGGATTGAACATGATCCAGTTAAA
CCCAGGCAACTACCCAAAACCATTGGCTGTAGTAAGAACTTCCCAGGAAAAACAGCTCTTGCTACTCGGG
AACAGGTACAATGGTGGCTGTTGCAATTAGCCCAGGAACTAGAGGAGAGACTGACTAAAGACCGAAATGA
TAATGACAGGGTAGCCACCCAGCTGGTTGTGAGCATTCGTGTACAAGGAGACAAACGCCTCAGCAGCCTG
CGCCGCTGCTGTGCCCTTACCCGCTATGATGCTCACAAGATGAGCCATGATGCATTTACTGTCATCAAGA
ACTGTAATACTTCTGGAATCCAGACAGAATGGTCTCCTCCTCTCACAATGCTTTTCCTCTGTGCTACAAA
ATTTTCTGCCTCTGCCCCTTCATCTTCTACAGACATCACCAGCTTCTTGAGCAGTGACCCAAGTTCTCTG
CCAAAGGTGCCAGTTACCAGCTCAGAAGCTAAGACCCAGGGAAGTGGCCCAGCGGTGACAGCCACTAAGA
AAGCAACCACGTCTCTGGAATCATTCTTCCAAAAAGCTGCAGAAAGGCAGAAAGTTAAAGAAGCTTCGCT
TTCATCTCTTACTGCTCCCACTCAGGCTCCCATGAGCAATTCACCATCCAAGCCCTCATTACCTTTTCAA
ACCAGTCAAAGTACAGGAACTGAGCCCTTCTTTAAGCAGAAAAGTCTGCTTCTAAAGCAGAAACAGCTTA
ATAATTCTTCAGTTTCTTCCCCCCAACAAAACCCATGGTCCAACTGTAAAGCATTACCAAACTCTTTACC
AACAGAGTATCCAGGGTGTGTCCCTGTTTGTGAAGGGGTGTCGAAGCTAGAAGAATCCTCTAAAGCAACT
CCTGCAGAGATGGATTTGGCCCACAACAGCCAAAGCATGCACGCCTCTTCAGCTTCCAAATCTGTGCTGG
AGGTGACTCAGAAAGCAACCCCAAATCCAAGTCTTCTAGCTGCT
[93 nt withheld, positions 3265-3357]
AAATCCTTTTTGCAGCCCCACTCTTCAAACCCCCAGGTTGTTTCTGCCGTATCTCATCAAGGCCGCAGAA
ATCCCCGCAGCCCTTTGGCCTGCACTAATCGCCGCCCCAGGCCTGAGGGCATGCAAACATTGGAATCATT
TTTTCGCCCATTAACACATATGCTAATTAAAGTGAAGACGCTGACCGGAAAGGAGATTGAGATTGACATT
GAACCTACAGACAAGGTGGAGCGAATCAAGGAGCGTGTGGAGGAGAAAGAGGGAATCCCCCCACAACAGC
AGAGGCTCATCTACAGTGGCAAGCAGATGAATGATGAGAAGACAGCAGCTGATTACAAGATTTTAGGTGG
TTCAGTCCTTCACCTGGTGTTGGCTCTGAGATAAGGATCCACCGGATCTAGATAACTGATCATAATCAGC
CATACCACATTTGTAGAGGTTTTACTTGCTTTAAAAAACCTCCCACACCTCCCCCTGAACCTGAAACATA
AAATGAATGCAATTGTTGTTGTTAACTTGTTTATTGCAGCTTATAATGGTTACAAATAAAGCAATAGCAT
CACAAATTTCACAAATAAAGCATTTTTTTCACTGCATTCTAGTTGTGGTTTGTCCAAACTCATCAATGTA
TCTTAACGCGTAAATTGTAAGCGTTAATATTTTGTTAAAATTCGCGTTAAATTTTTGTTAAATCAGCTCA
TTTTTTAACCAATAGGCCGAAATCGGCAAAATCCCTTATAAATCAAAAGAATAGACCGAGATAGGGT
[37 nt withheld, positions 4125-4161]
AAAGAACGTGGACTCCAACGTCAAAGG
[49 nt withheld, positions 4189-4237]
T
[91 nt withheld, positions 4239-4329]
G
[124 nt withheld, positions 4331-4454]
CAGGTGGCACTTTTCGGGGAAATGTGCGCGGAACCCCTATTTGTTTATTTTTCTAAATACATTCAAATAT
GTATCCGCTCATGAGACAATAACCCTGATAAATGCTTCAATAATATTGAAAAAGGAAGAGTCCTGAGGCG
GAAAGAACCAGCTGTGGAATGTGTGTCAGTTAGGGTGTGGAAAGTCCCCAGGCTCCCCAGCAGGCAGAAG
TATGCAAAGCATGCATCTCAATTAGTCAGCAACCAGGTGTGGAAAGTCCCCAGGCTCCCCAGCAGGCAGA
AGTATGCAAAGCATGCATCTCAATTAGTCAGCAACCATAGTCCCGCCCCTAACTCCGCCCATCCCGCCCC
TAACTCCGCCCAGTTCCGCCCATTCTCCGCCCCATGGCTGACTAATTTTTTTTATTTATGCAGAGGCCGA
GGCCGCCTCGGCCTCTGAGCTATTCCAGAAGTAGTGAGGAGGCTTTTTTGGAGGCCTAGGCTTTTGCAAA
GATCGATCAAGAGACAGGATGAGGATCGTTTCGCATGATTGAACAAGATGGATTGCACGCAGGTTCTCCG
GCCGCTTGGGTGGAGAGGCTATTCGGCTATGACTGGGCACAACAGACAATCGGCTGCTCTGATGCCGCCG
TGTTCCGGCTGTCAGCGCAGGGGCGCCCGGTTCTTTTTGTCAAGACCGACCTGTCCGGTGCCCTGAATGA
ACTGCAAGACGAGGCAGCGCGGCTATCGTGGCTGGCCACGACGGGCGTTCCTTGCGCAGCTGTGCTCGAC
GTTGTCACTGAAGCGGGAAGGGACTGGCTGCTATTGGGCGAAGTGCCGGGGCAGGATCTCCTGTCATCTC
ACCTTGCTCCTGCCGAGAAAGTATCCATCATGGCTGATGCAATGCGGCGGCTGCATACGCTTGATCCGGC
TACCTGCCCATTCGACCACCAAGCGAAACATCGCATCGAGCGAGCACGTACTCGGATGGAAGCCGGTCTT
GTCGATCAGGATGATCTGGACGAAGAGCATCAGGGGCTCGCGCCAGCCGAACTGTTCGCCAGGCTCAAGG
CGAGCATGCCCGACGGCGAGGATCTCGTCGTGACCCATGGCGATGCCTGCTTGCCGAATATCATGGTGGA
AAATGGCCGCTTTTCTGGATTCATCGACTGTGGCCGGCTGGGTGTGGCGGACCGCTATCAGGACATAGCG
TTGGCTACCCGTGATATTGCTGAAGAGCTTGGCGGCGAATGGGCTGACCGCTTCCTCGTGCTTTACGGTA
TCGCCGCTCCCGATTCGCAGCGCATCGCCTTCTATCGCCTTCTTGACGAGTTCTTCTGAGCGGGACTCTG
GGGTTCGAAATGACCGACCAAGCGACGCCCAACCTGCCATCACGAGATTTCGATTCCACCGCCGCCTTCT
ATGAAAGGTTGGGCTTCGGAATCGTTTTCCGGGACGCCGGCTGGATGATCCTCCAGCGCGGGGATCTCAT
GCTGGAGTTCTTCGCCCACCCTAGGGGGAGGCTAACTGAAACACGGAAGGAGACAATACCGGAAGGAACC
CGCGCTATGACGGCAATAAAAAGACAGAATAAAACGCACGGTGTTGGGTCGTTTGTTCATAAACGCGGGG
TTCGGTCCCAGGGCTGGCACTCTGTCGATACCCCACCGAGACCCCATTGGGGCCAATACGCCCGCGTTTC
TTCCTTTTCCCCACCCCACCCCCCAAGTTCGGGTGAAGGCCCAGGGCTCGCAGCCAACGTCGGGGCGGCA
GGCCCTGCCATAGCCTCAGGTTACTCATATATACTTTAGATTGATTTAAAACTTCATTTTTAATTTAAAA
GGATCTAGGTGAAGATCCTTTTTGATAATCTCATGACCAAAATCCCTTAACGTGAGTTTTCGTTCCACTG
AGCGTCAGACCCCGTAGAAAAGATCAAAGGATCTTCTTGAGATCCTTTTTTTCTGCGCGTAATCTGCTGC
TTGCAAACAAAAAAACCACCGCTACCAGCGGTGGTTTGTTTGCCGGATCAAGAGCTACCAACTCTTTTTC
CGAAGGTAACTGGCTTCAGCAGAGCGCAGATACCAAATACTGTTCTTCTAGTGTAGCCGTAGTTAGGCCA
CCACTTCAAGAACTCTGTAGCACCGCCTACATACCTCGCTCTGCTAATCCTGTTACCAGTGGCTGCTGCC
AGTGGCGATAAGTCGTGTCTTACCGGGTTGGACTCAAGACGATAGTTACCGGATAAGGCGCAGCGGTCGG
GCTGAACGGGGGGTTCGTGCACACAGCCCAGCTTGGAGCGAACGACCTACACCGAACTGAGATACCTACA
GCGTGAGCTATGAGAAAGCGCCACGCTTCCCGAAGGGAGAAAGGCGGACAGGTATCCGGTAAGCGGCAGG
GTCGGAACAGGAGAGCGCACGAGGGAGCTTCCAGGGGGAAACGCCTGGTATCTTTATAGTCCTGTCGGGT
TTCGCCACCTCTGACTTGAGCGTCGATTTTTGTGATGCTCGTCAGGGGGGCGGAGCCTATGGAAAAACGC
CAGCAACGCGGCCTTTTTACGGTTCCTGGCCTTTTGCTGGCCTTTTGCTCACATGTTCTTTCCTGCGTTA
TCCCCTGATTCTGTGGATAACCGTATTACCGCCATGCAT
Features (pLannotate 1.2.2; 16 found; start..end, strand, type, name):
     61..364     +  enhancer       CMV enhancer: human cytomegalovirus immediate early enhancer
    365..568     +  promoter       CMV promoter: human cytomegalovirus (CMV) immediate early promoter
    646..1359    +  CDS            EGFP: EGFP is a basic (constitutively fluorescent) green fluorescent protein published in 1996, derived from Aequorea victoria. It is reported to be a rapidly-maturing weak dimer with moderate acid sensitivity.
   1360..1378    +  misc_feature   MCS (fragment): multiple cloning site
   1381..3516    +  CDS            POLH (sequence partly withheld): POLH_HUMAN - Also known as RAD30, RAD30A, XPV. Experimental evidence at protein level: Swiss-Prot protein existence level 1. DNA polymerase specifically involved in the DNA repair by translesion synthesis (TLS) (PubMed:10385124, PubMed:11743006, PubMed:24449906, PubMed:24553286, PubMed:16357261). Due to low processivity on both damaged and normal DNA, cooperates with the heterotetrameric (REV3L, REV7, POLD2 and POLD3) POLZ complex for complete bypass of DNA lesions. Inserts one or 2 nucleotide(s) opposite the lesion, the primer is further extended by the tetrameric POLZ complex. In the case of
   3517..3738    +  CDS            NEDD8 (fragment): NEDD8_HUMAN - Experimental evidence at protein level: Swiss-Prot protein existence level 1. Ubiquitin-like protein which plays an important role in cell cycle control and embryogenesis. Covalent attachment to its substrates requires prior activation by the E1 complex UBE1C-APPBP1 and linkage to the E2 enzyme UBE2M. Attachment of NEDD8 to cullins activates their associated E3 ubiquitin ligase activity, and thus promotes polyubiquitination and proteasomal degradation of cyclins and other regulatory proteins. From Homo sapiens (Human).
   3764..3848    +  CDS            large T antigen (fragment): large T antigen from SV40 (simian virus 40)
   3871..3992    +  polyA_signal   SV40 poly(A) signal: SV40 polyadenylation signal
   4026..4454    -  rep_origin     f1 ori (sequence partly withheld): f1 bacteriophage origin of replication; arrow indicates direction of (+) strand synthesis
   4481..4585    +  promoter       AmpR promoter: bla
   4587..4944    +  promoter       SV40 promoter: SV40 enhancer and early promoter
   4979..5773    +  CDS            NeoR/KanR: aminoglycoside phosphotransferase from Tn5; aph(3')-II (or nptII); confers resistance to neomycin, kanamycin, and G418 (Geneticin®)
   5794..5946    +  CDS            ble (fragment): BLE_KLEPN - Experimental evidence at protein level: Swiss-Prot protein existence level 1. Binding protein with a strong affinity to the bleomycin family of antibiotics. Binds to CL990; an antimitotic-antibiotic compound. From Klebsiella pneumoniae.
   6005..6052    +  polyA_signal   HSV TK poly(A) signal: herpes simplex virus thymidine kinase polyadenylation signal (Cole and Stacy, 1985)
   6143..6159    -  polyA_signal   bGH poly(A) signal (fragment): bovine growth hormone polyadenylation signal
   6381..6969    +  rep_origin     ori: high-copy-number ColE1/pMB1/pBR322/pUC origin of replication
