[The description below was written by a language model from this plasmid's Addgene catalogue record and pLannotate feature annotations shown in this document.]
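Description:
pEGFP-C1_NLS_ K682R_K686R_K694R_K709R (4KR) POLH_deltaGG NEDD8 is a 7,083 bp mammalian expression plasmid built on a pEGFP-C1 backbone modified to carry an N-terminal nuclear localisation signal. It is maintained in E. coli at high copy through a ColE1/pUC-type origin and also carries an f1 phage origin. A single NeoR/KanR (Tn5 aminoglycoside phosphotransferase) gene serves for selection in both hosts. A bacterial bla-type promoter drives it for kanamycin resistance in bacteria, while the SV40 enhancer/early promoter and an HSV TK polyadenylation signal allow G418 selection in mammalian cells. Short annotated fragments of ble, SV40 large T antigen and the bGH poly(A) signal appear to be backbone remnants rather than functional elements.

The payload is one continuous fusion protein expressed from the CMV immediate-early enhancer and promoter and terminated by the SV40 poly(A) signal. It consists of NLS-EGFP, a short remnant of the multiple cloning site, human POLH (DNA polymerase eta, the translesion synthesis polymerase) and, directly at its C-terminus, a NEDD8 fragment. The NLS itself is listed in the catalogue fields but is not separately annotated in the feature table. POLH carries four lysine-to-arginine substitutions (K682R, K686R, K694R, K709R), which remove these C-terminal lysines as potential modification sites. The NEDD8 moiety lacks its C-terminal di-glycine, so it cannot be activated and conjugated to other substrates. Instead it acts as a permanent, in-frame mimic of mono-NEDDylated polymerase eta.

The plasmid is a variant of the corresponding wild-type POLH-ΔGG NEDD8 construct. It comes from work on mutually exclusive mono-ubiquitination and mono-NEDDylation of polymerase eta, and the EGFP tag allows the fusion to be visualised in mammalian cells.
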