Addgene plasmid #250151: pEGFP-C1_NLS_ K682R_K686R_K694R_K709R (4KR) POLH_deltaGG NEDD8
Purpose: Expresses GFP-tagged K682R_K686R_K694R_K709R POLH fused to ΔGG NEDD8 in mammalian cells
Depositing lab: Roger Woodgate. Depositing organization: National Institute of Child Health and Human Development (NICHD). Publication: Human DNA polymerase eta is regulated by mutually exclusive mono-ubiquitination and mono-NEDDylation. Moreno NC, Korchak EJ, Latancia MT, D'Orlando DA, Adegbenro T, Barnes RP, Bezsonova I, Woodgate R, Ashton NW. Nucleic Acids Res. 2026 Feb 5;54(4):gkag098. doi: 10.1093/nar/gkag098. PubMed 41693564.
Backbone
  Vector backbone: pEGFP-C1_N-NLS
  Total vector size (bp): 7083
  Vector type: Mammalian Expression
Growth in bacteria
  Bacterial resistance: Kanamycin, 50 μg/mL
  Growth temperature: 37°C
  Growth strain: DH5alpha
  Copy number: High Copy
Gene/Insert
  Gene/Insert name: POLH (alt name: DNA polymerase eta)
  Species: H. sapiens (human)
  Entrez Gene: POLH (a.k.a. RAD30, RAD30A, XP-V, XPV)
  Tag / fusion protein: NLS-EGFP (N terminal on backbone); ΔGG NEDD8 (C terminal on insert)
Terms and licenses: Academic/Nonprofit Terms; Industry Terms: Not Available to Industry
Depositor comments: This plasmid is a variant of pEGFP-C1_NLS_WT POLH_deltaGG NEDD8 (Addgene #221870) with POLH mutations K682R_K686R_K694R_K709R. Please visit https://doi.org/10.1101/2024.10.12.618026 for bioRxiv preprint.
How to cite: pEGFP-C1_NLS_ K682R_K686R_K694R_K709R (4KR) POLH_deltaGG NEDD8 was a gift from Roger Woodgate (Addgene plasmid # 250151 ; http://n2t.net/addgene:250151 ; RRID:Addgene_250151)
